Addgene plasmid #217222: pCMV-Zaphod
Purpose: Mammalian expression vector for expression of Zaphod transposase (CMV promoter)
Depositing lab: Yong E Zhang. Depositing organization: Institute of Zoology, Chinese Academy of Sciences. Publication: Heterologous survey of 130 DNA transposons in human cells highlights their functional divergence and expands the genome engineering toolbox. Zhang T, Tan S, Tang N, Li Y, Zhang C, Sun J, Guo Y, Gao H, Cai Y, Sun W, Wang C, Fu L, Ma H, Wu Y, Hu X, Zhang X, Gee P, Yan W, Zhao Y, Chen Q, Guo B, Wang H, Zhang YE. Cell. 2024 Jul 11;187(14):3741-3760.e30. doi: 10.1016/j.cell.2024.05.007. Epub 2024 Jun 5. PubMed 38843831.
Backbone
  Vector backbone: pCMV
  Vector type: Mammalian Expression
Growth in bacteria
  Bacterial resistance: Ampicillin, 100 μg/mL
  Growth temperature: 37°C
  Growth strain: DH5alpha
  Copy number: High Copy
Gene/Insert
  Gene/Insert name: Zaphod transposase
  Species: Synthetic
  Cloning method: Restriction Enzyme; 5′ cloning site Unknown (unknown if destroyed); 3′ cloning site Unknown (unknown if destroyed)
Terms and licenses: Academic/Nonprofit Terms; Industry Terms: Not Available to Industry
How to cite: pCMV-Zaphod was a gift from Yong E Zhang (Addgene plasmid # 217222 ; http://n2t.net/addgene:217222 ; RRID:Addgene_217222)
