[The description below was written by a language model from this plasmid's Addgene catalogue record and pLannotate feature annotations shown in this document.]
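Description:
pCMV-Zaphod is a 7.3 kb mammalian expression plasmid built on a pCMV backbone to produce the Zaphod transposase in cultured mammalian cells. It is maintained in E. coli as a high-copy plasmid through a ColE1/pUC-type origin and selected with ampicillin via the β-lactamase gene and its native promoter. An f1 phage origin is also present, along with small remnants typical of this backbone family: lac promoter/operator and CAP site, short lacI and bom fragments, and a very short sequence annotated as an HIV-1 5' LTR fragment just downstream of the CMV promoter.

The expression cassette consists of the human cytomegalovirus immediate-early enhancer and promoter, followed by a T7 promoter, then an unannotated stretch of roughly 2.8 kb, an inward-facing SP6 promoter and the bovine growth hormone polyadenylation signal. The annotation tool did not recognise anything in the gap, but its position is consistent with it holding the synthetic Zaphod transposase coding sequence named in the catalogue entry. The record does not list any epitope tags, localisation signals or the cloning sites used. The flanking T7 and SP6 promoters could serve for in vitro transcription or as sequencing primer sites. Downstream, an SV40 early promoter and SV40 poly(A) signal flank only a short fragment of a bleomycin-resistance (ble) gene, so a functional mammalian selection marker cannot be assumed.

The plasmid acts as a transposase "helper" source. It was deposited with a study that surveyed many DNA transposons for activity in human cells, aiming to expand the genome engineering toolbox. The record describes no transposon ends or cargo in this construct, so any matching donor would have to be supplied separately.
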