Features (pLannotate 1.2.2; 19 found; start..end, strand, type, name):
      1..380     +  enhancer       CMV enhancer: human cytomegalovirus immediate early enhancer
    381..584     +  promoter       CMV promoter: human cytomegalovirus (CMV) immediate early promoter
    580..613     +  LTR            5' LTR (truncated) (fragment): truncated 5' long terminal repeat (LTR) from HIV-1
    629..647     +  promoter       T7 promoter: promoter for bacteriophage T7 RNA polymerase
   3492..3510    -  promoter       SP6 promoter: promoter for bacteriophage SP6 RNA polymerase
   3536..3760    +  polyA_signal   bGH poly(A) signal: bovine growth hormone polyadenylation signal
   3764..3785    +  promoter       SV40 promoter (fragment): SV40 enhancer and early promoter
   3806..4234    +  rep_origin     f1 ori (sequence partly withheld): f1 bacteriophage origin of replication; arrow indicates direction of (+) strand synthesis
   4248..4577    +  promoter       SV40 promoter: SV40 enhancer and early promoter
   4590..4748    +  CDS            ble (fragment): BLE_KLEPN - Experimental evidence at protein level: Swiss-Prot protein existence level 1. Binding protein with a strong affinity to the bleomycin family of antibiotics. Binds to CL990; an antimitotic-antibiotic compound. From Klebsiella pneumoniae.
   4743..4864    +  polyA_signal   SV40 poly(A) signal: SV40 polyadenylation signal
   4937..4953    -  protein_bind   lac operator: The lac repressor binds to the lac operator to inhibit transcription in E. coli. This inhibition can be relieved by adding lactose or isopropyl-β-D-thiogalactopyranoside (IPTG). lac repressor encoded by lacI
   4961..4991    -  promoter       lac promoter: promoter for the E. coli lac operon
   5006..5027    -  protein_bind   CAP binding site: CAP binding activates transcription in the presence of cAMP. E. coli catabolite activator protein
   5040..5132    -  CDS            lacI (fragment): lac repressor; lacI; The lac repressor binds to the lac operator to inhibit transcription in E. coli. This inhibition can be relieved by adding lactose or isopropyl-β-D-thiogalactopyranoside (IPTG).
   5315..5903    -  rep_origin     ori: high-copy-number ColE1/pMB1/pBR322/pUC origin of replication
   6074..6934    -  CDS            AmpR: β-lactamase; bla; confers resistance to ampicillin, carbenicillin, and related antibiotics
   6935..7039    -  promoter       AmpR promoter: bla
   7098..7150    -  misc_feature   bom (fragment): basis of mobility region from pBR322
>Addgene plasmid #217222 | pCMV-Zaphod | addgene full sequence | sequence record 444935 | Addgene NGS Result
GACATTGATTATTGACTAGTTATTAATAGTAATCAATTACGGGGTCATTAGTTCATAGCCCATATATGGA
GTTCCGCGTTACATAACTTACGGTAAATGGCCCGCCTGGCTGACCGCCCAACGACCCCCGCCCATTGACG
TCAATAATGACGTATGTTCCCATAGTAACGCCAATAGGGACTTTCCATTGACGTCAATGGGTGGAGTATT
TACGGTAAACTGCCCACTTGGCAGTACATCAAGTGTATCATATGCCAAGTACGCCCCCTATTGACGTCAA
TGACGGTAAATGGCCCGCCTGGCATTATGCCCAGTACATGACCTTATGGGACTTTCCTACTTGGCAGTAC
ATCTACGTATTAGTCATCGCTATTACCATGGTGATGCGGTTTTGGCAGTACATCAATGGGCGTGGATAGC
GGTTTGACTCACGGGGATTTCCAAGTCTCCACCCCATTGACGTCAATGGGAGTTTGTTTTGGCACCAAAA
TCAACGGGACTTTCCAAAATGTCGTAACAACTCCGCCCCATTGACGCAAATGGGCGGTAGGCGTGTACGG
TGGGAGGTCTATATAAGCAGAGCTCTCTGGCTAACTAGAGAACCCACTGCTTACTGGCTTATCGAAATTA
ATACGACTCACTATAGGGAGACCCAAGCTTGGTACCGAGCTCGGATCCACTAGTAACGGCCGCCAGTGTG
CTGGAATTCGCCGCCACCATGAGCACCAGCCGTGATCGTGATCGCAACCGTAAATACGAAAGCGGCGCGC
AGAAACGTAAGAAAGCGGAGAAAAAGAAGGAAATCGAAAACCTGCAGCGCGGCGGCTTACTGAAATTTCT
GAAGACCGGCAACAACGAAAGCGAACAGACCAGCGTGGAACATGACCCGCATAAAATCCGCGAGCAGGAT
ATTACCAACAGCCTGTTCAACGAGGATCTGATTACCGACCAGAACAACGAGAACGAACAGGAGAACTACA
GCCACCAGATTCATAACCTGAACCGCAGCGATGAAATTCCGGCGACCAGCTATTCATTACTGAACGAGGA
CCTGATTACCGATCAGAACAACGAAAACGAGAAGGAAAACTATAGCTACCAGATCCATAACAGCGAAGCG
ACCAATGCGACCTTAGCGTGCCCTCTGGAAGACGAAGAAAACTACATCCACGAAATCGGCAAACTGGATG
AAAAAGACGAAACCAGCGGTGCGCTGCTGTGCTTACTGGATGATGATCCGGGCAAATGGCCTAGCCATCC
TAGCGATAGCGTGCGCATGTTTCTGGCGAAACACAACCTGATTCAGATCAACGATTACGACTTTCCGCTG
GATGAGCATGGCCGCAAATTTAGCATTAGCTTCTACACCAAGATTCTGAGCAACGGCGAGCGCAATTGTC
GTAACTGGCTGCTGTACAGCAAATTTAAGGACAAGGTGTTCTGCTACTACTGCTACATGTTCCATAACCA
GAGCAGCCGTAGCGCGTTAGCGAATGAAGGCATCTGCGATTGGAAACATCTGGGCAGCCGCCTGAAGGAA
CATGAAACCAGCCTGGCGCACAAAAAGGCGCATATGCAGCTGCTGGAGCTGAAAAAGCGCCTGAACAAGC
AGCAGACCATCGACAGCATTCAGCAGCGCCAAGTGAACGCCGACATTGAACATTGGCGCGATGTGCTGAA
ACGCATTATCCTGTGCGTGCAGTATCTGGCCAAACATAACGATGCGTTTCGCGGCACCAACAGCACCATT
TTTACCGAGAACAACGGCAAATTTCTGGGCCTGGTGGAAATGATCAGCAAATTTGATGCGCGCATGGCGG
AACATGTGCGCCGCATTAAGAACAACGAAACCAACGATCATTACCTGGGCTGGCGCATCCAGAACGAAAT
TATTAACCTGATGGGCAACAAAGTGCGCGAAGAGATCATTCACAACAACCTGAAGAGCAAATACTATAGC
GTGCAGCTGGATTGCACCCGCGACAAAAGCCATGTGGAGCAGCTGACCTTTATTATCCGCATTGTGGAAC
TGCCGGAGGAGGAGAACAAAGAAGTGGAGATCAACGAATACTTCATTGGCTTTACCCCGGTGGTTAAGAG
CACCGGCTTTGACTTAAGCGAGGAGCTGAAAAAACAGCTGAGCATTCTGGGCATTGATCTGAAAGATTGC
CGCGGCCAGGCATATGATAATGGCGCCAACATGGTGGGCAAAGAAAAAGGCGTGCAGGCACGCATCTTAG
CCGAGAATCCTGAGGCGTTCTTCGTTCCTTGCACCGCGCATAGCCTGAACTTACTGCTGGGTGACGTGGC
AAGCACCGTTCCTATAGCGATGACCTTCTTTGGCACCATCCAGCGCCTGTATACCATTTTTAGCGGCAGC
GCCCAGCGTTGGAACATTCTGATGAAACACATCAGCAACCTGACCCTGCAGCCTTTAAGCGATACCCGTT
GGGAATGCCGTCTGAATGCCGTGAAGGCCATTCGCTTTAACCTGGATAAAATCCGCGATGCGCTGGAGGA
ACTGAGCGAAACCACCGAAGATCCGCAGATTAAAAGCGAGAGCTGGAGCCTGGCGGAAAACGAAATTAAC
TTCGAGTTCGCGCTGAGCACCGTGATTTGGTACGAGCTGCTGCTGGCGATCAACAACGTGAGCAAAAGCC
TGCAGAAAAACAACCGCAGCAAGTTTGGCTACTTTACCTTTAAGCGCATCAAGAACATCTTCCTGAACTT
TCGCGAGAACGGCTTCAGCAAAAGCAAAGAAACCGCCTGCGAGATCTGCAACAAAAGCGATATCCCGATC
AAGTACAAAGAAATCCGCACCCGCAAACGCAAACGCCTGCATGATTATGAAGGCGAAGATAGCCGCACCA
ACAACCCTGAAACCAACTTCTATCGCGATTATTTCCTGGCGATTATCGATCAGGGCATTGTGAGCATTGA
AGAACGCTTTGAACAGATTGAGCAGCATACCGCGATCTTTGGCTTCCTGTACAACATTCCTGCCCTGAAA
AACCTGAAGGAAGAGGAGCTGAAGAAATATTGCATGGATCTGGATATCGCGTTACGCGATGGCGAGAACC
GCGATATTAGCGATAGCGACCTGTATGACGAGATTAAGATCTTCTGCAACATCTTCTGCGATAACGATAA
CCTGAGCTATGCGACCCCTCTGCAATGCCTGAACATGATCTGCAAAATCCATGGCAGCTTTCCTAACCTG
AGCATTGCCCTGCGCATTCTGTTAACCATTCCGGTGGCAACCGCATCAGCGGAACGTAGCTTCAGCAAAC
TGAAACTGATCAAGAACTATCTGCGCACCACCATGACCCAGGAACGCTTAAGCAACCTGGCGCTGCTGAG
CATCGAACATAAACTGTGCGAAAACCTGGATTACAACAACATCATTAGCGACTTCGCCGAAATGAAAGCC
CGCAAGATTAACTTCATGGAGTAATGAGCGGCCGCTCGAGCATGCATCTAGAGGGCCCTATTCTATAGTG
TCACCTAAATGCTAGAGCTCGCTGATCAGCCTCGACTGTGCCTTCTAGTTGCCAGCCATCTGTTGTTTGC
CCCTCCCCCGTGCCTTCCTTGACCCTGGAAGGTGCCACTCCCACTGTCCTTTCCTAATAAAATGAGGAAA
TTGCATCGCATTGTCTGAGTAGGTGTCATTCTATTCTGGGGGGTGGGGTGGGGCAGGACAGCAAGGGGGA
GGATTGGGAAGACAATAGCAGGCATGCTGGGGATGCGGTGGGCTCTATGGCTTCTGAGGCGGAAAGAACC
AGCTGGGGCTCTAGGGGGTATCCCC
[124 nt withheld, positions 3806-3929]
C
[91 nt withheld, positions 3931-4021]
A
[49 nt withheld, positions 4023-4071]
CCTTTGACGTTGGAGTCCACGTTCTTT
[37 nt withheld, positions 4099-4135]
ACCCTATCTCGGTCTATTCTTTTGATTTATAAGGGATTTTGCCGATTTCGGCCTATTGGTTAAAAAATGA
GCTGATTTAACAAAAATTTAACGCGAATTAATTCTGTGGAATGTGTGTCAGTTAGGGTGTGGAAAGTCCC
CAGGCTCCCCAGCAGGCAGAAGTATGCAAAGCATGCATCTCAATTAGTCAGCAACCAGGTGTGGAAAGTC
CCCAGGCTCCCCAGCAGGCAGAAGTATGCAAAGCATGCATCTCAATTAGTCAGCAACCATAGTCCCGCCC
CTAACTCCGCCCATCCCGCCCCTAACTCCGCCCAGTTCCGCCCATTCTCCGCCCCATGGCTGACTAATTT
TTTTTATTTATGCAGAGGCCGAGGCCGCCTCTGCCTCTGAGCTATTCCAGAAGTAGTGAGGAGGCTTTTT
TGGAGGCCTAGGCTTTTGCAAAAAGCTCCCCGAAATGACCGACCAAGCGACGCCCAACCTGCCATCACGA
GATTTCGATTCCACCGCCGCCTTCTATGAAAGGTTGGGCTTCGGAATCGTTTTCCGGGACGCCGGCTGGA
TGATCCTCCAGCGCGGGGATCTCATGCTGGAGTTCTTCGCCCACCCCAACTTGTTTATTGCAGCTTATAA
TGGTTACAAATAAAGCAATAGCATCACAAATTTCACAAATAAAGCATTTTTTTCACTGCATTCTAGTTGT
GGTTTGTCCAAACTCATCAATGTATCTTATCATGTCTGTATACCGTCGACCTCTAGCTAGAGCTTGGCGT
AATCATGGTCATAGCTGTTTCCTGTGTGAAATTGTTATCCGCTCACAATTCCACACAACATACGAGCCGG
AAGCATAAAGTGTAAAGCCTGGGGTGCCTAATGAGTGAGCTAACTCACATTAATTGCGTTGCGCTCACTG
CCCGCTTTCCAGTCGGGAAACCTGTCGTGCCAGCTGCATTAATGAATCGGCCAACGCGCGGGGAGAGGCG
GTTTGCGTATTGGGCGCTCTTCCGCTTCCTCGCTCACTGACTCGCTGCGCTCGGTCGTTCGGCTGCGGCG
AGCGGTATCAGCTCACTCAAAGGCGGTAATACGGTTATCCACAGAATCAGGGGATAACGCAGGAAAGAAC
ATGTGAGCAAAAGGCCAGCAAAAGGCCAGGAACCGTAAAAAGGCCGCGTTGCTGGCGTTTTTCCATAGGC
TCCGCCCCCCTGACGAGCATCACAAAAATCGACGCTCAAGTCAGAGGTGGCGAAACCCGACAGGACTATA
AAGATACCAGGCGTTTCCCCCTGGAAGCTCCCTCGTGCGCTCTCCTGTTCCGACCCTGCCGCTTACCGGA
TACCTGTCCGCCTTTCTCCCTTCGGGAAGCGTGGCGCTTTCTCATAGCTCACGCTGTAGGTATCTCAGTT
CGGTGTAGGTCGTTCGCTCCAAGCTGGGCTGTGTGCACGAACCCCCCGTTCAGCCCGACCGCTGCGCCTT
ATCCGGTAACTATCGTCTTGAGTCCAACCCGGTAAGACACGACTTATCGCCACTGGCAGCAGCCACTGGT
AACAGGATTAGCAGAGCGAGGTATGTAGGCGGTGCTACAGAGTTCTTGAAGTGGTGGCCTAACTACGGCT
ACACTAGAAGAACAGTATTTGGTATCTGCGCTCTGCTGAAGCCAGTTACCTTCGGAAAAAGAGTTGGTAG
CTCTTGATCCGGCAAACAAACCACCGCTGGTAGCGGTGGTTTTTTTGTTTGCAAGCAGCAGATTACGCGC
AGAAAAAAAGGATCTCAAGAAGATCCTTTGATCTTTTCTACGGGGTCTGACGCTCAGTGGAACGAAAACT
CACGTTAAGGGATTTTGGTCATGAGATTATCAAAAAGGATCTTCACCTAGATCCTTTTAAATTAAAAATG
AAGTTTTAAATCAATCTAAAGTATATATGAGTAAACTTGGTCTGACAGTTACCAATGCTTAATCAGTGAG
GCACCTATCTCAGCGATCTGTCTATTTCGTTCATCCATAGTTGCCTGACTCCCCGTCGTGTAGATAACTA
CGATACGGGAGGGCTTACCATCTGGCCCCAGTGCTGCAATGATACCGCGAGACCCACGCTCACCGGCTCC
AGATTTATCAGCAATAAACCAGCCAGCCGGAAGGGCCGAGCGCAGAAGTGGTCCTGCAACTTTATCCGCC
TCCATCCAGTCTATTAATTGTTGCCGGGAAGCTAGAGTAAGTAGTTCGCCAGTTAATAGTTTGCGCAACG
TTGTTGCCATTGCTACAGGCATCGTGGTGTCACGCTCGTCGTTTGGTATGGCTTCATTCAGCTCCGGTTC
CCAACGATCAAGGCGAGTTACATGATCCCCCATGTTGTGCAAAAAAGCGGTTAGCTCCTTCGGTCCTCCG
ATCGTTGTCAGAAGTAAGTTGGCCGCAGTGTTATCACTCATGGTTATGGCAGCACTGCATAATTCTCTTA
CTGTCATGCCATCCGTAAGATGCTTTTCTGTGACTGGTGAGTACTCAACCAAGTCATTCTGAGAATAGTG
TATGCGGCGACCGAGTTGCTCTTGCCCGGCGTCAATACGGGATAATACCGCGCCACATAGCAGAACTTTA
AAAGTGCTCATCATTGGAAAACGTTCTTCGGGGCGAAAACTCTCAAGGATCTTACCGCTGTTGAGATCCA
GTTCGATGTAACCCACTCGTGCACCCAACTGATCTTCAGCATCTTTTACTTTCACCAGCGTTTCTGGGTG
AGCAAAAACAGGAAGGCAAAATGCCGCAAAAAAGGGAATAAGGGCGACACGGAAATGTTGAATACTCATA
CTCTTCCTTTTTCAATATTATTGAAGCATTTATCAGGGTTATTGTCTCATGAGCGGATACATATTTGAAT
GTATTTAGAAAAATAAACAAATAGGGGTTCCGCGCACATTTCCCCGAAAAGTGCCACCTGACGTCGACGG
ATCGGGAGATCTCCCGATCCCCTATGGTGCACTCTCAGTACAATCTGCTCTGATGCCGCATAGTTAAGCC
AGTATCTGCTCCCTGCTTGTGTGTTGGAGGTCGCTGAGTAGTGCGCGAGCAAAATTTAAGCTACAACAAG
GCAAGGCTTGACCGACAATTGCATGAAGAATCTGCTTAGGGTTAGGCGTTTTGCGCTGCTTCGCGATGTA
CGGGCCAGATATACGCGTT
